Addgene plasmid #172369: MMLV-CAG-G_oT7pol-IRES-BSD
Purpose: Generation of oT7pol-expressing stable cell lines, resistant to the antibiotic Blasticidin
Depositing lab: Yoav Ben-Simon & Peter Jonas. Depositing organization: Institute of Science and Technology Austria (I.S.T. Austria). Publication: Fast, high-throughput production of improved rabies viral vectors for specific, efficient and versatile transsynaptic retrograde labeling. Sumser A, Joesch M, Jonas P, Ben-Simon Y. Elife. 2022 Aug 30;11:e79848. doi: 10.7554/eLife.79848. PubMed 36040301.
Backbone
  Vector backbone: MMLV
  Backbone size w/o insert (bp): 5595
  Vector type: Mammalian Expression, Retroviral
  Selectable markers: Blasticidin
Growth in bacteria
  Bacterial resistance: Ampicillin, 100 μg/mL
  Growth temperature: 37°C
  Growth strain: NEB Stable
  Copy number: High Copy
Gene/Insert
  Gene/Insert name: oT7pol + BSD
  Species: Other
  Insert size (bp): 3693
  Promoter: CAG
  Cloning method: Restriction Enzyme; 5′ cloning site Unknown (unknown if destroyed); 3′ cloning site Unknown (unknown if destroyed)
Terms and licenses: Academic/Nonprofit Terms; Industry Terms: Not Available to Industry
Depositor comments: Please visit https://doi.org/10.1101/2021.12.23.474014 for bioRxiv preprint.
How to cite: MMLV-CAG-G_oT7pol-IRES-BSD was a gift from Yoav Ben-Simon & Peter Jonas (Addgene plasmid # 172369 ; http://n2t.net/addgene:172369 ; RRID:Addgene_172369)
