[The description below was written by a language model from this plasmid's Addgene catalogue record and pLannotate feature annotations shown in this document.]
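Description:
MMLV-CAG-G_oT7pol-IRES-BSD is a Moloney murine leukemia virus-based gammaretroviral transfer plasmid for mammalian expression, built to generate stable cell lines that produce an optimized T7 RNA polymerase (oT7pol) and can be selected with blasticidin. It is maintained in E. coli through a high-copy ColE1/pUC-type origin and an ampicillin resistance gene (β-lactamase). The sequenced record is about 9.2 kb, in line with the listed backbone and insert sizes.

The viral genome is transcribed in packaging cells from a CMV enhancer/promoter fused to a truncated 5' LTR. This is followed by a Ψ packaging signal and a truncated gag fragment lacking its start codon, which together support encapsidation of the genomic RNA. The 3' end carries MMLV LTR sequence, part of which is annotated as matching a ΔU3 self-inactivating LTR; the record does not state whether the vector is fully self-inactivating.

Between these elements sits an internal CAG promoter (CMV enhancer, chicken β-actin promoter and chimeric intron) driving a bicistronic transcript. The first cistron is the T7 phage RNA polymerase coding sequence. An EMCV IRES then allows cap-independent translation of blasticidin S deaminase from the same mRNA, so drug resistance is tied to polymerase expression. Short annotated fragments of an AAV2 ITR, bleomycin resistance genes, env and lacI appear to be cloning remnants rather than functional parts. The meaning of the "G" in the name is not explained in the record.

The associated publication concerns fast, high-throughput production of improved rabies viral vectors for transsynaptic retrograde labeling. In such systems, T7 polymerase-expressing cells are commonly used to transcribe viral genomes from T7 promoter-driven plasmids.
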