Features (pLannotate 1.2.2; 23 found; start..end, strand, type, name):
     17..396     +  enhancer       CMV enhancer: human cytomegalovirus immediate early enhancer
    397..600     +  promoter       CMV promoter: human cytomegalovirus (CMV) immediate early promoter
    601..776     +  LTR            5' LTR (truncated): truncated long terminal repeat from Moloney murine sarcoma virus
    898..1172    +  misc_feature   MESV Ψ (fragment): packaging signal of murine embryonic stem cell virus
   1239..1655    +  CDS            gag (truncated): truncated Moloney murine leukemia virus (MMLV) gag gene lacking the start codon
   1662..1700    -  repeat_region  AAV2 ITR (fragment): inverted terminal repeat of adeno-associated virus serotype 2 inverted
   1761..2009    +  enhancer       CMV enhancer (fragment): human cytomegalovirus immediate early enhancer
   2011..2125    +  promoter       chicken β-actin promoter (fragment): contains a 21-bp deletion relative to the standard chicken β-actin promoter
   2112..2238    +  promoter       chicken β-actin promoter (fragment): contains a 21-bp deletion relative to the standard chicken β-actin promoter
   2239..2374    +  intron         hybrid intron (fragment): hybrid between chicken β-actin (CBA) and minute virus of mice (MMV) introns (Gray et al., 2011)
   2463..2593    +  intron         chimeric intron (fragment): chimera between introns from chicken β-actin and rabbit β-globin
   2660..5308    +  CDS            RPOL_BPT7: Experimental evidence at protein level: Swiss-Prot protein existence level 1. Highly processive DNA-dependent RNA polymerase that catalyzes the transcription of class II and class III viral genes. Recognizes a specific promoter sequence and enters first into an 'abortive phase' where very short transcripts are synthesized and released before proceeding to the processive transcription of long RNA chains. Unwinds the double-stranded DNA to expose the coding strand for templating. Participates in the initiation of viral DNA replication presumably by making primers accessible to the DNA polymerase
   5416..5878    +  misc_feature   IRES: internal ribosome entry site (IRES) of the encephalomyocarditis virus (EMCV)
   5892..6290    +  CDS            BSD: blasticidin S deaminase; Aspergillus terreus BSD; confers resistance to blasticidin
   6291..6318    +  CDS            BleoR (fragment): antibiotic-binding protein; Sh ble from Streptoalloteichus hindustanus; confers resistance to bleomycin, phleomycin, and Zeocin™
   6322..6378    +  CDS            ble (fragment): BLE_KLEPN - Experimental evidence at protein level: Swiss-Prot protein existence level 1. Binding protein with a strong affinity to the bleomycin family of antibiotics. Binds to CL990; an antimitotic-antibiotic compound. From Klebsiella pneumoniae.
   6427..6496    +  CDS            env (fragment): murine leukemia virus gPr80 envelope polyprotein precursor; env; proteolytically cleaved into gp70SU and p15TM subunits
   6538..6659    +  LTR            3' LTR (ΔU3) (fragment): self-inactivating 3' long terminal repeat (LTR) from Moloney murine leukemia virus
   6660..7129    +  LTR            LTR: long terminal repeat from Moloney murine leukemia virus
   7195..7247    -  CDS            lacI (fragment): lac repressor; lacI; The lac repressor binds to the lac operator to inhibit transcription in E. coli. This inhibition can be relieved by adding lactose or isopropyl-β-D-thiogalactopyranoside (IPTG).
   7430..8018    -  rep_origin     ori: high-copy-number ColE1/pMB1/pBR322/pUC origin of replication
   8178..9038    -  CDS            AmpR: β-lactamase; bla; confers resistance to ampicillin, carbenicillin, and related antibiotics
   9039..9055    -  promoter       AmpR promoter (fragment): bla
>Addgene plasmid #172369 | MMLV-CAG-G_oT7pol-IRES-BSD | addgene full sequence | sequence record 339064 | Addgene NGS Result
ACATTACCGCCATGTTGACATTGATTATTGACTAGTTATTAATAGTAATCAATTACGGGGTCATTAGTTC
ATAGCCCATATATGGAGTTCCGCGTTACATAACTTACGGTAAATGGCCCGCCTGGCTGACCGCCCAACGA
CCCCCGCCCATTGACGTCAATAATGACGTATGTTCCCATAGTAACGCCAATAGGGACTTTCCATTGACGT
CAATGGGTGGAGTATTTACGGTAAACTGCCCACTTGGCAGTACATCAAGTGTATCATATGCCAAGTACGC
CCCCTATTGACGTCAATGACGGTAAATGGCCCGCCTGGCATTATGCCCAGTACATGACCTTATGGGACTT
TCCTACTTGGCAGTACATCTACGTATTAGTCATCGCTATTACCATGGTGATGCGGTTTTGGCAGTACATC
AATGGGCGTGGATAGCGGTTTGACTCACGGGGATTTCCAAGTCTCCACCCCATTGACGTCAATGGGAGTT
TGTTTTGGCACCAAAATCAACGGGACTTTCCAAAATGTCGTAACAACTCCGCCCCATTGACGCAAATGGG
CGGTAGGCGTGTACGGTGGGAGGTCTATATAAGCAGAGCTCAATAAAAGAGCCCACAACCCCTCACTCGG
GGCGCCAGTCCTCCGATTGACTGAGTCGCCCGGGTACCCGTATTCCCAATAAAGCCTCTTGCTGTTTGCA
TCCGAATCGTGGTCTCGCTGTTCCTTGGGAGGGTCTCCTCTGAGTGATTGACTACCCACGACGGGGGTCT
TTCATTTGGGGGCTCGTCCGGGATTTGGAGACCCCTGCCCAGGGACCACCGACCCACCACCGGGAGGTAA
GCTGGCCAGCAACTTATCTGTGTCTGTCCGATTGTCTAGTGTCTATGTTTGATGTTATGCGCCTGCGTCT
GTACTAGTTAGCTAACTAGCTCTGTATCTGGCGGACCCGTGGTGGAACTGACGAGTTCTGAACACCCGGC
CGCAACCCTGGGAGACGTCCCAGGGACTTTGGGGGCCGTTTTTGTGGCCCGACCTGAGGAAGGGAGTCGA
TGTGGAATCCGACCCCGTCAGGATATGTGGTTCTGGTAGGAGACGAGAACCTAAAACAGTTCCCGCCTCC
GTCTGAATTTTTGCTTTCGGTTTGGAACCGAAGCCGCGCGTCTTGTCTGCTGCAGCGCTGCAGCATCGTT
CTGTGTTGTCTCTGTCTGACTGTGTTTCTGTATTTGTCTGAAAATTAGGGCCAGACTGTTACCACTCCCT
TAAGTTTGACCTTAGGTCACTGGAAAGATGTCGAGCGGATCGCTCACAACCAGTCGGTAGATGTCAAGAA
GAGACGTTGGGTTACCTTCTGCTCTGCAGAATGGCCAACCTTTAACGTCGGATGGCCGCGAGACGGCACC
TTTAACCGAGACCTCATCACCCAGGTTAAGATCAAGGTCTTTTCACCTGGCCCGCATGGACACCCAGACC
AGGTCCCCTACATCGTGACCTGGGAAGCCTTGGCTTTTGACCCCCCTCCCTGGGTCAAGCCCTTTGTACA
CCCTAAGCCTCCGCCTCCTCTTCCTCCATCCGCCCCGTCTCTCCCCCTTGAACCTCCTCGTTCGACCCCG
CCTCGATCCTCCCTTTATCCAGCCCTCACTCCTTCTCTAGGCGCCGGAATTGCAGAGAGGGAGTGGCCAA
CTCCATCACTAGGGGTTCCTTGTAGTTAATGATTAACCCGCCATGCTACTTATCTACGTAGCCATGCTCT
AGGAAGAGTACCATTGACGTCAATAATGACGTATGTTCCCATAGTAACGCCAATAGGGACTTTCCATTGA
CGTCAATGGGTGGAGTATTTACGGTAAACTGCCCACTTGGCAGTACATCAAGTGTATCATATGCCAAGTA
CGCCCCCTATTGACGTCAATGACGGTAAATGGCCCGCCTGGCATTATGCCCAGTACATGACCTTATGGGA
CTTTCCTACTTGGCAGTACATCTACGTATTAGTCATCGCTATTACCATGGTCGAGGTGAGCCCCACGTTC
TGCTTCACTCTCCCCATCTCCCCCCCCTCCCCACCCCCAATTTTGTATTTATTTATTTTTTAATTATTTT
GTGCAGCGATGGGGGCGGGGCGGGGCGAGGCGGAGAGGTGCGGCGGCAGCCAATCAGAGCGGCGCGCTCC
GAAAGTTTCCTTTTATGGCGAGGCGGCGGCGGCGGCGGCCCTATAAAAAGCGAAGCGCGCGACGGGCGGG
AGTCGCTGCGCGCTGCCTTCGCCCCGTGCCCCGCTCCGCCGCCGCCTCGCGCCGCCCGCCCCGGCTCTGA
CTGACCGCGTTACTCCCACAGGTGAGCGGGCGGGACGGCCCTTCTCCTCCGGGCTGTAATTAGCGCTTGG
TTTAATGACGGCTTGTTTCTTTTCTGTGGCTGCGTGAAAGCCTTGAGGGGCTCCGGGAGGGCCCTTTGTG
CGGGGGGAGCGGCTCGGGGCTGTCCGCGGGGGGACGGCTGCCTTCGGGGGGGACGGGGCAGGGCGGGGTT
CGGCTTCTGGCGTGTGACCGGCGGCTCTAGAGCCTCTGCTAACCATGTTCATGCCTTCTTCTTTTTCCTA
CAGCTCCTGGGCAACGTGCTGGTTATTGTGCTGTCTCATCATTTTGGCAAAGAATTGGATCCCGCCACCA
TGAACACCATCAATATTGCCAAGAACGACTTTTCTGATATCGAGCTGGCCGCTATTCCATTCAATACACT
GGCTGACCACTACGGAGAGCGGCTGGCCCGCGAACAGCTGGCTCTGGAGCATGAAAGCTATGAGATGGGA
GAAGCCCGATTCAGGAAGATGTTTGAGAGGCAGCTGAAAGCTGGGGAAGTGGCAGACAACGCAGCCGCTA
AGCCACTGATTACCACACTGCTGCCCAAAATGATCGCCAGAATTAATGATTGGTTCGAGGAAGTGAAGGC
AAAACGAGGAAAGAGGCCTACCGCCTTCCAGTTTCTGCAGGAGATCAAGCCAGAAGCTGTGGCATACATC
ACCATCAAGACTACCCTGGCATGCCTGACAAGCGCCGACAACACAACTGTGCAGGCAGTCGCTTCCGCAA
TCGGACGAGCTATTGAGGACGAAGCACGCTTTGGGAGAATCCGGGATCTGGAGGCCAAGCACTTCAAGAA
AAACGTGGAGGAACAGCTGAACAAGAGGGTGGGGCATGTCTATAAGAAGGCCTTCATGCAGGTGGTCGAG
GCCGACATGCTGTCAAAGGGACTGCTGGGAGGAGAGGCCTGGAGCTCCTGGCACAAAGAAGATAGCATCC
ATGTGGGAGTCCGCTGCATCGAGATGCTGATTGAATCTACTGGGATGGTGAGTCTGCACCGACAGAACGC
CGGCGTGGTCGGACAGGACTCTGAGACAATCGAACTGGCTCCCGAGTATGCCGAAGCTATTGCAACTAGA
GCCGGAGCTCTGGCAGGGATCAGTCCAATGTTCCAGCCCTGCGTGGTCCCCCCTAAGCCTTGGACTGGCA
TCACCGGGGGCGGATACTGGGCTAATGGAAGGAGACCACTGGCACTGGTGCGAACACACTCTAAGAAAGC
CCTGATGAGATACGAGGATGTCTATATGCCCGAAGTGTATAAGGCCATCAACATTGCTCAGAATACAGCA
TGGAAAATTAACAAGAAAGTGCTGGCCGTCGCTAATGTGATCACTAAGTGGAAACATTGTCCCGTGGAGG
ACATCCCTGCCATTGAACGGGAGGAACTGCCTATGAAGCCAGAGGACATCGATATGAACCCTGAAGCTCT
GACCGCATGGAAGCGCGCAGCCGCTGCAGTGTACAGAAAGGATAAAGCCCGGAAGTCCCGGCGCATTTCT
CTGGAGTTCATGCTGGAACAGGCCAACAAGTTTGCTAATCACAAAGCAATCTGGTTCCCCTACAACATGG
ACTGGCGCGGACGAGTCTATGCCGTGAGCATGTTCAACCCTCAGGGGAATGATATGACAAAGGGCCTGCT
GACTCTGGCTAAGGGGAAACCAATTGGGAAGGAGGGCTACTATTGGCTGAAAATCCACGGGGCCAATTGC
GCTGGCGTCGACAAGGTGCCATTCCCCGAGAGGATCAAGTTCATCGAGGAAAACCATGAAAATATTATGG
CATGTGCCAAGTCTCCCCTGGAGAACACATGGTGGGCCGAACAGGATAGTCCTTTCTGCTTTCTGGCCTT
CTGTTTTGAGTACGCTGGAGTGCAGCACCATGGGCTGAGTTATAATTGCTCCCTGCCACTGGCCTTTGAC
GGCTCTTGTAGTGGAATCCAGCACTTCTCCGCAATGCTGAGGGATGAGGTCGGAGGAAGAGCAGTGAACC
TGCTGCCATCTGAGACAGTGCAGGACATCTACGGCATTGTCGCCAAGAAAGTGAATGAGATCCTGCAGGC
TGACGCAATTAACGGGACTGATAATGAGGTGGTCACCGTCACAGATGAAAACACTGGCGAGATCAGCGAA
AAGGTGAAACTGGGAACCAAGGCCCTGGCTGGACAGTGGCTGGCATACGGAGTCACCCGCTCAGTGACAA
AGCGAAGCGTGATGACCCTGGCTTATGGCAGCAAAGAGTTCGGCTTCAGGCAGCAGGTGCTGGAAGACAC
CATCCAGCCAGCCATTGATTCCGGAAAGGGGCTGATGTTTACACAGCCCAACCAGGCCGCTGGCTACATG
GCCAAGCTGATCTGGGAGTCAGTGAGCGTCACAGTGGTCGCAGCCGTGGAAGCTATGAATTGGCTGAAGT
CCGCTGCAAAACTGCTGGCCGCTGAGGTGAAGGACAAGAAAACTGGCGAAATTCTGAGGAAAAGATGCGC
CGTCCACTGGGTGACCCCTGATGGATTCCCAGTGTGGCAGGAGTATAAGAAACCCATCCAGACCAGACTG
AACCTGATGTTCCTGGGCCAGTTTCGGCTGCAGCCTACAATCAACACTAATAAGGACAGTGAGATTGATG
CTCATAAACAGGAATCAGGGATTGCACCTAATTTTGTGCACAGCCAGGACGGCTCCCATCTGCGGAAGAC
TGTGGTCTGGGCTCACGAGAAATACGGCATCGAATCCTTCGCACCGATTCATGACTCTTTTGGAACCATC
CCAGCCGATGCAGCCAACCTGTTCAAGGCTGTCCGCGAGACTATGGTGGACACCTACGAAAGTTGTGATG
TGCTGGCCGACTTCTATGATCAGTTTGCTGACCAGCTGCACGAGTCACAGCTGGATAAGATGCCCGCACT
GCCTGCCAAAGGCAACCTGAATCTGAGAGACATCCTGGAGTCCGATTTCGCATTTGCCTGACTCGACCCC
CCCCCTAACGTTACTGGCCGAAGCCGCTTGGAATAAGGCCGGTGTGCGTTTGTCTATATGTTATTTTCCA
CCATATTGCCGTCTTTTGGCAATGTGAGGGCCCGGAAACCTGGCCCTGTCTTCTTGACGAGCATTCCTAG
GGGTCTTTCCCCTCTCGCCAAAGGAATGCAAGGTCTGTTGAATGTCGTGAAGGAAGCAGTTCCTCTGGAA
GCTTCTTGAAGACAAACAACGTCTGTAGCGACCCTTTGCAGGCAGCGGAACCCCCCACCTGGCGACAGGT
GCCTCTGCGGCCAAAAGCCACGTGTATAAGATACACCTGCAAAGGCGGCACAACCCCAGTGCCACGTTGT
GAGTTGGATAGTTGTGGAAAGAGTCAAATGGCTCTCCTCAAGCGTATTCAACAAGGGGCTGAAGGATGCC
CAGAAGGTACCCCATTGTATGGGATCTGATCTGGGGCCTCGGTGCACATGCTTTACATGTGTTTAGTCGA
GGTTAAAAAAACGTCTAGGCCCCCCGAACCACGGGGACGTGGTTTTCCTTTGAAAAACACGATGATAAGC
TTGCCACAACCATGGCCAAGCCTTTGTCTCAAGAAGAATCCACCCTCATTGAAAGAGCAACGGCTACAAT
CAACAGCATCCCCATCTCTGAAGACTACAGCGTCGCCAGCGCAGCTCTCTCTAGCGACGGCCGCATCTTC
ACTGGTGTCAATGTATATCATTTTACTGGGGGACCTTGTGCAGAACTCGTGGTGCTGGGCACTGCTGCTG
CTGCGGCAGCTGGCAACCTGACTTGTATCGTCGCGATCGGAAATGAGAACAGGGGCATCTTGAGCCCCTG
CGGACGGTGCCGACAGGTGCTTCTCGATCTGCATCCTGGGATCAAAGCCATAGTGAAGGACAGTGATGGA
CAGCCGACGGCAGTTGGGATTCGTGAATTGCTGCCCTCTGGTTATGTGTGGGAGGGCTAAGCACTTCGTG
GCCGAGGAGCAGGACTGACACGACCCGGACGGGACGCTCCTGCGCCTGATACAGAACGAATTGCTTGCAG
GCATCTCATGAGTGTGTCTTCCCGTTTTCCGCCTGAGGTCACTGCGTGGATGGAGCATCAGTGGTCCAGG
CTCTAGTTTTGACTCAACAATATCACCAGCTGAAGCCTATAGAGTACGAGCCATAGATAAAATAAAAGAT
TTTATTTAGTCTCCAGAAAAAGGGGGGAATGAAAGACCCCACCTGTAGGTTTGGCAAGCTAGCTTAAGTA
ACGCCATTTTGCAAGGCATGGAAAAATACATAACTGAGAATAGAGAAGTTCAGATCAAGGTCAGGAACAG
ATGGAACAGCTGAATATGGGCCAAACAGGATATCTGTGGTAAGCAGTTCCTGCCCCGGCTCAGGGCCAAG
AACAGATGGAACAGCTGAATATGGGCCAAACAGGATATCTGTGGTAAGCAGTTCCTGCCCCGGCTCAGGG
CCAAGAACAGATGGTCCCCAGATGCGGTCCAGCCCTCAGCAGTTTCTAGAGAACCATCAGATGTTTCCAG
GGTGCCCCAAGGACCTGAAATGACCCTGTGCCTTATTTGAACTAACCAATCAGTTCGCTTCTCGCTTCTG
TTCGCGCGCTTCTGCTCCCCGAGCTCAATAAAAGAGCCCACAACCCCTCACTCGGGGCGCCAGTCCTCCG
ATTGACTGAGTCGCCCGGGTACCCGTGTATCCAATAAACCCTCTTGCAGTTGCATCCGACTTGTGGTCTC
GCTGTTCCTTGGGAGGGTCTCCTCTGAGTGATTGACTACCCGTCAGCGGGGGTCTTTCACATGCAGCATG
TATCAAAATTAATTTGGTTTTTTTTCTTAAGTATTTACATTAAATGGCCATAGTTGCATTAATGAATCGG
CCAACGCGCGGGGAGAGGCGGTTTGCGTATTGGGCGCTCTTCCGCTTCCTCGCTCACTGACTCGCTGCGC
TCGGTCGTTCGGCTGCGGCGAGCGGTATCAGCTCACTCAAAGGCGGTAATACGGTTATCCACAGAATCAG
GGGATAACGCAGGAAAGAACATGTGAGCAAAAGGCCAGCAAAAGGCCAGGAACCGTAAAAAGGCCGCGTT
GCTGGCGTTTTTCCATAGGCTCCGCCCCCCTGACGAGCATCACAAAAATCGACGCTCAAGTCAGAGGTGG
CGAAACCCGACAGGACTATAAAGATACCAGGCGTTTCCCCCTGGAAGCTCCCTCGTGCGCTCTCCTGTTC
CGACCCTGCCGCTTACCGGATACCTGTCCGCCTTTCTCCCTTCGGGAAGCGTGGCGCTTTCTCATAGCTC
ACGCTGTAGGTATCTCAGTTCGGTGTAGGTCGTTCGCTCCAAGCTGGGCTGTGTGCACGAACCCCCCGTT
CAGCCCGACCGCTGCGCCTTATCCGGTAACTATCGTCTTGAGTCCAACCCGGTAAGACACGACTTATCGC
CACTGGCAGCAGCCACTGGTAACAGGATTAGCAGAGCGAGGTATGTAGGCGGTGCTACAGAGTTCTTGAA
GTGGTGGCCTAACTACGGCTACACTAGAAGAACAGTATTTGGTATCTGCGCTCTGCTGAAGCCAGTTACC
TTCGGAAAAAGAGTTGGTAGCTCTTGATCCGGCAAACAAACCACCGCTGGTAGCGGTGGTTTTTTTGTTT
GCAAGCAGCAGATTACGCGCAGAAAAAAAGGATCTCAAGAAGATCCTTTGATCTTTTCTACGGGGTCTGA
CGCTCAGTGGAACGAAAACTCACGTTAAGGGATTTTGGTCATGAGATTATCAAAAAGGATCTTCACCTAG
ATCCTTTTGCGGCCGCAAATCAATCTAAAGTATATATGAGTAAACTTGGTCTGACAGTTACCAATGCTTA
ATCAGTGAGGCACCTATCTCAGCGATCTGTCTATTTCGTTCATCCATAGTTGCCTGACTCCCCGTCGTGT
AGATAACTACGATACGGGAGGGCTTACCATCTGGCCCCAGTGCTGCAATGATACCGCGAGACCCACGCTC
ACCGGCTCCAGATTTATCAGCAATAAACCAGCCAGCCGGAAGGGCCGAGCGCAGAAGTGGTCCTGCAACT
TTATCCGCCTCCATCCAGTCTATTAATTGTTGCCGGGAAGCTAGAGTAAGTAGTTCGCCAGTTAATAGTT
TGCGCAACGTTGTTGCCATTGCTACAGGCATCGTGGTGTCACGCTCGTCGTTTGGTATGGCTTCATTCAG
CTCCGGTTCCCAACGATCAAGGCGAGTTACATGATCCCCCATGTTGTGCAAAAAAGCGGTTAGCTCCTTC
GGTCCTCCGATCGTTGTCAGAAGTAAGTTGGCCGCAGTGTTATCACTCATGGTTATGGCAGCACTGCATA
ATTCTCTTACTGTCATGCCATCCGTAAGATGCTTTTCTGTGACTGGTGAGTACTCAACCAAGTCATTCTG
AGAATAGTGTATGCGGCGACCGAGTTGCTCTTGCCCGGCGTCAATACGGGATAATACCGCGCCACATAGC
AGAACTTTAAAAGTGCTCATCATTGGAAAACGTTCTTCGGGGCGAAAACTCTCAAGGATCTTACCGCTGT
TGAGATCCAGTTCGATGTAACCCACTCGTGCACCCAACTGATCTTCAGCATCTTTTACTTTCACCAGCGT
TTCTGGGTGAGCAAAAACAGGAAGGCAAAATGCCGCAAAAAAGGGAATAAGGGCGACACGGAAATGTTGA
ATACTCATACTCTTCCTTTTTCAATGATCCGGCCATTAGCCATATTATTCATTGGTTATATAGCATAAAT
CAATATTGGCTATTGGCCATTGCATACGTTGTATCCATATCATAATATGTACATTTATATTGGCTCATGT
CCA
